>Addgene plasmid #130957 | pLJM1-zeo-ORF66-2xStrep | addgene full sequence | sequence record 256928 | Addgene NGS Result
TATGCCAAGTACGCCCCCTATTGACGTCAATGACGGTAAATGGCCCGCCTGGCATTATGCCCAGTACATG
ACCTTATGGGACTTTCCTACTTGGCAGTACATCTACGTATTAGTCATCGCTATTACCATGGTGATGCGGT
TTTGGCAGTACATCAATGGGCGTGGATAGCGGTTTGACTCACGGGGATTTCCAAGTCTCCACCCCATTGA
CGTCAATGGGAGTTTGTTTTGGCACCAAAATCAACGGGACTTTCCAAAATGTCGTAACAACTCCGCCCCA
TTGACGCAAATGGGCGGTAGGCGTGTACGGTGGGAGGTCTATATAAGCAGAGCTGGTTTAGTGAACCGTC
AGATCCGCTAGCGCTACCGGATGGCCCTGGATCAGCGCTGGGATCGCTTTCTTGTGTCTTGGTTTGGTTT
GGATGAGGCCCAGCTGACGGCCCACCGCGTGTTCGAGGGCGAGAATGGCGTGCCAGTGGAGGAATATGTG
GCTTTTGTCATATTCGGGGAGCGGGGTTTCCAGGGAAACATGCCCTCCTGGGCCAGGCACCTGTTGGACC
GCCCGTCGCTGGCGCAGGCGATCGCCGTGTTGCGCGCTGGCTCAGACACCGTCGCCAAACAGGCGCAGAT
TTGTGCGGCGCAGCAGCTGCTTGGCGCCCACGTATGGGTTGTGGTGACGCTGTCCCGTGCCCAGGCCGCC
GACCATGCTAGGGCGATACCGCGCCACGTATGGGCAAAATACCTGTCGCTTCCATTTTCCAAGGCCTGTG
CCCAACTCTGCAAGCTGTTGGCGCTTTGCTCTCGCTTTCCGTTAGTGACCTGCTGTTCGAAGCCCCCACC
GTCGCTACCCTGGCTAAGGAAGAAGTGGCATGGGCCGTTGCCGCGTCGTCCCCTCCTGGAGGTGCCCTCG
CCCACCCGTCGCGGTGTGGCTGCGACCGGAGACGGTAACGGGCTCGGGATAGGGGCGGCAGATACCGGCC
TCCGGGAGGCCTTGGAGCGCGTCGCCCCTACGGTTCCCTGCGGTAACCCGTTCGACGCCATGCTTGGGTC
ACTGTGTTTTTTGAGCCTTATTAAGTCCCGCCACGTAGTGCTGCCCGCCTGCGAGCAGGAGGGACCTGGT
CTCGTGCGGAACCTTGGCAGGAGGCTTCTGGCATACAATGTTCTCTCCCCCTGCGTGTCCATACCCGTCA
TCTGTTCGCGCGTGGCCCGCGCGGCCCTTGCCAAGCGGGCGCGTTGCGCTCGGGCGGTTGTGTGCATGGA
GTGTGGACACTGTCTTAACTTTGGCAGGGGCAAGTTTCATACTGTCAATTTTCCTCCCACCAACGTGTTT
TTCAGCAGGGACAGGAAAGAGAAGCAGTTCACCATCTGTGCGACCACGGGGAGGATCTACTGTTCTTACT
GTGGCAGCGAACATATGAGGGTGTATCCCCTGTGCGATATTACCGGACGCGGGACCCTAGCACGCGTCGT
AATCAGGGCTGTCCTAGCTAACAACGCGGCCCTTGCCATTCGAGACCTAGATCAAACTGTCAGTTTTGTA
GTGCCTTGCCTTGGGACGCCCGACTGCGAGGCTGCCCTATTAAAGCACCGTGACGTGCGCGGACTGCTTC
AGCTCACCTCACAGCTGCTGGAGTTCTGTTGCGGGAAGTGTTCCTCCGGAGGGCGGCCGCTCGAGGGAGG
CGGTGGATGGAGCCACCCCCAGTTCGAGAAGGGCGGCGGCAGCGGCGGCGGCAGCGGCGGCGGCAGCTGG
AGCCACCCCCAGTTCGAGAAGGGGCCCGTTTAAAATTCTCGACCTCGAGACAAATGGCAGTATTCATCCA
CAATTTTAAAAGAAAAGGGGGGATTGGGGGGTACAGTGCAGGGGAAAGAATAGTAGACATAATAGCAACA
GACATACAAACTAAAGAATTACAAAAACAAATTACAAAAATTCAAAATTTTCGGGTTTATTACAGGGACA
GCAGAGATCCACTTTGGCCGCGGCTCGAGGGGGTTGGGGTTGCGCCTTTTCCAAGGCAGCCCTGGGTTTG
CGCAGGGACGCGGCTGCTCTGGGCGTGGTTCCGGGAAACGCAGCGGCGCCGACCCTGGGTCTCGCACATT
CTTCACGTCCGTTCGCAGCGTCACCCGGATCTTCGCCGCTACCCTTGTGGGCCCCCCGGCGACGCTTCCT
GCTCCGCCCCTAAGTCGGGAAGGTTCCTTGCGGTTCGCGGCGTGCCGGACGTGACAAACGGAAGCCGCAC
GTCTCACTAGTACCCTCGCAGACGGACAGCGCCAGGGAGCAATGGCAGCGCGCCGACCGCGATGGGCTGT
GGCCAATAGCGGCTGCTCAGCAGGGCGCGCCGAGAGCAGCGGCCGGGAAGGGGCGGTGCGGGAGGCGGGG
TGTGGGGCGGTAGTGTGGGCCCTGTTCCTGCCCGCGCGGTGTTCCGCATTCTGCAAGCCTCCGGAGCGCA
CGTCGGCAGTCGGCTCCCTCGTTGACCGAATCACCGACCTCTCTCCCCAGGGGGATCCATGGCCAAGTTG
ACCAGTGCCGTTCCGGTGCTCACCGCGCGCGACGTCGCCGGAGCGGTCGAGTTCTGGACCGACCGGCTCG
GGTTCTCCCGGGACTTCGTGGAGGACGACTTCGCCGGTGTGGTCCGGGACGACGTGACCCTGTTCATCAG
CGCGGTCCAGGACCAGGTGGTGCCGGACAACACCCTGGCCTGGGTGTGGGTGCGCGGCCTGGACGAGCTG
TACGCCGAGTGGTCGGAGGTCGTGTCCACGAACTTCCGGGACGCCTCCGGGCCGGCCATGACCGAGATCG
GCGAGCAGCCGTGGGGGCGGGAGTTCGCCCTGCGCGACCCGGCCGGCAACTGCGTGCACTTCGTGGCCGA
GGAGCAGGACTGAGGTACCTTTAAGACCAATGACTTACAAGGCAGCTGTAGATCTTAGCCACTTTTTAAA
AGAAAAGGGGGGACTGGAAGGGCTAATTCACTCCCAACGAAGACAAGATCTGCTTTTTGCTTGTACTGGG
TCTCTCTGGTTAGACCAGATCTGAGCCTGGGAGCTCTCTGGCTAACTAGGGAACCCACTGCTTAAGCCTC
AATAAAGCTTGCCTTGAGTGCTTCAAGTAGTGTGTGCCCGTCTGTTGTGTGACTCTGGTAACTAGAGATC
CCTCAGACCCTTTTAGTCAGTGTGGAAAATCTCTAGCAGTAGTAGTTCATGTCATCTTATTATTCAGTAT
TTATAACTTGCAAAGAAATGAATATCAGAGAGTGAGAGGAACTTGTTTATTGCAGCTTATAATGGTTACA
AATAAAGCAATAGCATCACAAATTTCACAAATAAAGCATTTTTTTCACTGCATTCTAGTTGTGGTTTGTC
CAAACTCATCAATGTATCTTATCATGTCTGGCTCTAGCTATCCCGCCCCTAACTCCGCCCATCCCGCCCC
TAACTCCGCCCAGTTCCGCCCATTCTCCGCCCCATGGCTGACTAATTTTTTTTATTTATGCAGAGGCCGA
GGCCGCCTCGGCCTCTGAGCTATTCCAGAAGTAGTGAGGAGGCTTTTTTGGAGGCCTAGGGACGTACCCA
ATTCGCCCTATAGTGAGTCGTATTACGCGCGCTCACTGGCCGTCGTTTTACAACGTCGTGACTGGGAAAA
CCCTGGCGTTACCCAACTTAATCGCCTTGCAGCACATCCCCCTTTCGCCAGCTGGCGTAATAGCGAAGAG
GCCCGCACCGATCGCCCTTCCCAACAGTTGCGCAGCCTGAATGGCGAATGGG
[124 nt withheld, positions 3763-3886]
C
[91 nt withheld, positions 3888-3978]
A
[49 nt withheld, positions 3980-4028]
CCTTTGACGTTGGAGTCCACGTTCTTT
[37 nt withheld, positions 4056-4092]
ACCCTATCTCGGTCTATTCTTTTGATTTATAAGGGATTTTGCCGATTTCGGCCTATTGGTTAAAAAATGA
GCTGATTTAACAAAAATTTAACGCGAATTTTAACAAAATATTAACGCTTACAATTTAGGTGGCACTTTTC
GGGGAAATGTGCGCGGAACCCCTATTTGTTTATTTTTCTAAATACATTCAAATATGTATCCGCTCATGAG
ACAATAACCCTGATAAATGCTTCAATAATATTGAAAAAGGAAGAGTATGAGTATTCAACATTTCCGTGTC
GCCCTTATTCCCTTTTTTGCGGCATTTTGCCTTCCTGTTTTTGCTCACCCAGAAACGCTGGTGAAAGTAA
AAGATGCTGAAGATCAGTTGGGTGCACGAGTGGGTTACATCGAACTGGATCTCAACAGCGGTAAGATCCT
TGAGAGTTTTCGCCCCGAAGAACGTTTTCCAATGATGAGCACTTTTAAAGTTCTGCTATGTGGCGCGGTA
TTATCCCGTATTGACGCCGGGCAAGAGCAACTCGGTCGCCGCATACACTATTCTCAGAATGACTTGGTTG
AGTACTCACCAGTCACAGAAAAGCATCTTACGGATGGCATGACAGTAAGAGAATTATGCAGTGCTGCCAT
AACCATGAGTGATAACACTGCGGCCAACTTACTTCTGACAACGATCGGAGGACCGAAGGAGCTAACCGCT
TTTTTGCACAACATGGGGGATCATGTAACTCGCCTTGATCGTTGGGAACCGGAGCTGAATGAAGCCATAC
CAAACGACGAGCGTGACACCACGATGCCTGTAGCAATGGCAACAACGTTGCGCAAACTATTAACTGGCGA
ACTACTTACTCTAGCTTCCCGGCAACAATTAATAGACTGGATGGAGGCGGATAAAGTTGCAGGACCACTT
CTGCGCTCGGCCCTTCCGGCTGGCTGGTTTATTGCTGATAAATCTGGAGCCGGTGAGCGTGGGTCTCGCG
GTATCATTGCAGCACTGGGGCCAGATGGTAAGCCCTCCCGTATCGTAGTTATCTACACGACGGGGAGTCA
GGCAACTATGGATGAACGAAATAGACAGATCGCTGAGATAGGTGCCTCACTGATTAAGCATTGGTAACTG
TCAGACCAAGTTTACTCATATATACTTTAGATTGATTTAAAACTTCATTTTTAATTTAAAAGGATCTAGG
TGAAGATCCTTTTTGATAATCTCATGACCAAAATCCCTTAACGTGAGTTTTCGTTCCACTGAGCGTCAGA
CCCCGTAGAAAAGATCAAAGGATCTTCTTGAGATCCTTTTTTTCTGCGCGTAATCTGCTGCTTGCAAACA
AAAAAACCACCGCTACCAGCGGTGGTTTGTTTGCCGGATCAAGAGCTACCAACTCTTTTTCCGAAGGTAA
CTGGCTTCAGCAGAGCGCAGATACCAAATACTGTTCTTCTAGTGTAGCCGTAGTTAGGCCACCACTTCAA
GAACTCTGTAGCACCGCCTACATACCTCGCTCTGCTAATCCTGTTACCAGTGGCTGCTGCCAGTGGCGAT
AAGTCGTGTCTTACCGGGTTGGACTCAAGACGATAGTTACCGGATAAGGCGCAGCGGTCGGGCTGAACGG
GGGGTTCGTGCACACAGCCCAGCTTGGAGCGAACGACCTACACCGAACTGAGATACCTACAGCGTGAGCT
ATGAGAAAGCGCCACGCTTCCCGAAGGGAGAAAGGCGGACAGGTATCCGGTAAGCGGCAGGGTCGGAACA
GGAGAGCGCACGAGGGAGCTTCCAGGGGGAAACGCCTGGTATCTTTATAGTCCTGTCGGGTTTCGCCACC
TCTGACTTGAGCGTCGATTTTTGTGATGCTCGTCAGGGGGGCGGAGCCTATGGAAAAACGCCAGCAACGC
GGCCTTTTTACGGTTCCTGGCCTTTTGCTGGCCTTTTGCTCACATGTTCTTTCCTGCGTTATCCCCTGAT
TCTGTGGATAACCGTATTACCGCCTTTGAGTGAGCTGATACCGCTCGCCGCAGCCGAACGACCGAGCGCA
GCGAGTCAGTGAGCGAGGAAGCGGAAGAGCGCCCAATACGCAAACCGCCTCTCCCCGCGCGTTGGCCGAT
TCATTAATGCAGCTGGCACGACAGGTTTCCCGACTGGAAAGCGGGCAGTGAGCGCAACGCAATTAATGTG
AGTTAGCTCACTCATTAGGCACCCCAGGCTTTACACTTTATGCTTCCGGCTCGTATGTTGTGTGGAATTG
TGAGCGGATAACAATTTCACACAGGAAACAGCTATGACCATGATTACGCCAAGCGCGCAATTAACCCTCA
CTAAAGGGAACAAAAGCTGGAGCTGCAAGCTTAATGTAGTCTTATGCAATACTCTTGTAGTCTTGCAACA
TGGTAACGATGAGTTAGCAACATGCCTTACAAGGAGAGAAAAAGCACCGTGCATGCCGATTGGTGGAAGT
AAGGTGGTACGATCGTGCCTTATTAGGAAGGCAACAGACGGGTCTGACATGGATTGGACGAACCACTGAA
TTGCCGCATTGCAGAGATATTGTATTTAAGTGCCTAGCTCGATACATAAACGGGTCTCTCTGGTTAGACC
AGATCTGAGCCTGGGAGCTCTCTGGCTAACTAGGGAACCCACTGCTTAAGCCTCAATAAAGCTTGCCTTG
AGTGCTTCAAGTAGTGTGTGCCCGTCTGTTGTGTGACTCTGGTAACTAGAGATCCCTCAGACCCTTTTAG
TCAGTGTGGAAAATCTCTAGCAGTGGCGCCCGAACAGGGACTTGAAAGCGAAAGGGAAACCAGAGGAGCT
CTCTCGACGCAGGACTCGGCTTGCTGAAGCGCGCACGGCAAGAGGCGAGGGGCGGCGACTGGTGAGTACG
CCAAAAATTTTGACTAGCGGAGGCTAGAAGGAGAGAGATGGGTGCGAGAGCGTCAGTATTAAGCGGGGGA
GAATTAGATCGCGATGGGAAAAAATTCGGTTAAGGCCAGGGGGAAAGAAAAAATATAAATTAAAACATAT
AGTATGGGCAAGCAGGGAGCTAGAACGATTCGCAGTTAATCCTGGCCTGTTAGAAACATCAGAAGGCTGT
AGACAAATACTGGGACAGCTACAACCATCCCTTCAGACAGGATCAGAAGAACTTAGATCATTATATAATA
CAGTAGCAACCCTCTATTGTGTGCATCAAAGGATAGAGATAAAAGACACCAAGGAAGCTTTAGACAAGAT
AGAGGAAGAGCAAAACAAAAGTAAGACCACCGCACAGCAAGCGGCCGCTGATCTTCAGACCTGGAGGAGG
AGATATGAGGGACAATTGGAGAAGTGAATTATATAAATATAAAGTAGTAAAAATTGAACCATTAGGAGTA
GCACCCACCAAGGCAAAGAGAAGAGTGGTGCAGAGAGAAAAAAGAGCAGTGGGAATAGGAGCTTTGTTCC
TTGGGTTCTTGGGAGCAGCAGGAAGCACTATGGGCGCAGCGTCAATGACGCTGACGGTACAGGCCAGACA
ATTATTGTCTGGTATAGTGCAGCAGCAGAACAATTTGCTGAGGGCTATTGAGGCGCAACAGCATCTGTTG
CAACTCACAGTCTGGGGCATCAAGCAGCTCCAGGCAAGAATCCTGGCTGTGGAAAGATACCTAAAGGATC
AACAGCTCCTGGGGATTTGGGGTTGCTCTGGAAAACTCATTTGCACCACTGCTGTGCCTTGGAATGCTAG
TTGGAGTAATAAATCTCTGGAACAGATTTGGAATCACACGACCTGGATGGAGTGGGACAGAGAAATTAAC
AATTACACAAGCTTAATACACTCCTTAATTGAAGAATCGCAAAACCAGCAAGAAAAGAATGAACAAGAAT
TATTGGAATTAGATAAATGGGCAAGTTTGTGGAATTGGTTTAACATAACAAATTGGCTGTGGTATATAAA
ATTATTCATAATGATAGTAGGAGGCTTGGTAGGTTTAAGAATAGTTTTTGCTGTACTTTCTATAGTGAAT
AGAGTTAGGCAGGGATATTCACCATTATCGTTTCAGACCCACCTCCCAACCCCGAGGGGACCCGACAGGC
CCGAAGGAATAGAAGAAGAAGGTGGAGAGAGAGACAGAGACAGATCCATTCGATTAGTGAACGGATCTCG
ACGGTATCGATCACGAGACTAGCCTCGAGCGGCCGCCCCCTTCACCGAGGGCCTATTTCCCATGATTCCT
TCATATTTGCATATACGATACAAGGCTGTTAGAGAGATAATTGGAATTAATTTGACTGTAAACACAAAGA
TATTAGTACAAAATACGTGACGTAGAAAGTAATAATTTCTTGGGTAGTTTGCAGTTTTAAAATTATGTTT
TAAAATGGACTATCA
Features (pLannotate 1.2.2; 28 found; start..end, strand, type, name):
    131..334     +  promoter       CMV promoter: human cytomegalovirus (CMV) immediate early promoter
    371..1657    +  CDS            ORF66: UL49_HHV8P - Protein inferred from homology: Swiss-Prot protein existence level 3. From Human herpesvirus 8 type P (isolate GK18) (HHV-8) (Kaposi's sarcoma-associated herpesvirus).
   1824..1941    +  misc_feature   cPPT/CTS: central polypurine tract and central termination sequence of HIV-1
   1990..2500    +  promoter       hPGK promoter: human phosphoglycerate kinase 1 promoter
   2509..2883    +  CDS            BleoR: antibiotic-binding protein; Sh ble from Streptoalloteichus hindustanus; confers resistance to bleomycin, phleomycin, and Zeocin™
   2876..2953    +  CDS            nef (fragment): NEF_HV1Z2 - Experimental evidence at protein level: Swiss-Prot protein existence level 1. Extracellular Nef protein targets CD4(+) T-lymphocytes for apoptosis by interacting with CXCR4 surface receptors. From Human immunodeficiency virus type 1 group M subtype D (isolate Z2/CDC-Z34) (HIV-1).
   2955..3188    +  LTR            3' LTR (ΔU3): self-inactivating 3' long terminal repeat (LTR) from HIV-1
   3260..3381    +  polyA_signal   SV40 poly(A) signal: SV40 polyadenylation signal
   3421..3556    +  rep_origin     SV40 ori: SV40 origin of replication
   3577..3595    -  promoter       T7 promoter: promoter for bacteriophage T7 RNA polymerase
   3603..3758    +  CDS            lacZα (fragment): LacZα fragment of β-galactosidase; lacZ fragment
   3763..4191    +  rep_origin     f1 ori (sequence partly withheld): f1 bacteriophage origin of replication; arrow indicates direction of (+) strand synthesis
   4244..4348    +  promoter       AmpR promoter: bla
   4349..5209    +  CDS            AmpR: β-lactamase; bla; confers resistance to ampicillin, carbenicillin, and related antibiotics
   5380..5968    +  rep_origin     ori: high-copy-number ColE1/pMB1/pBR322/pUC origin of replication
   6151..6243    +  CDS            lacI (fragment): lac repressor; lacI; The lac repressor binds to the lac operator to inhibit transcription in E. coli. This inhibition can be relieved by adding lactose or isopropyl-β-D-thiogalactopyranoside (IPTG).
   6256..6277    +  protein_bind   CAP binding site: CAP binding activates transcription in the presence of cAMP. E. coli catabolite activator protein
   6292..6322    +  promoter       lac promoter: promoter for the E. coli lac operon
   6330..6346    +  protein_bind   lac operator: The lac repressor binds to the lac operator to inhibit transcription in E. coli. This inhibition can be relieved by adding lactose or isopropyl-β-D-thiogalactopyranoside (IPTG). lac repressor encoded by lacI
   6391..6409    +  promoter       T3 promoter: promoter for bacteriophage T3 RNA polymerase
   6437..6663    +  promoter       RSV promoter: Rous sarcoma virus enhancer/promoter
   6664..6844    +  LTR            5' LTR (truncated): truncated 5' long terminal repeat (LTR) from HIV-1
   6891..7016    +  misc_feature   HIV-1 Ψ: packaging signal of human immunodeficiency virus type 1
   7000..7363    +  CDS            HIV-1 gag (fragment): gag protein from human immunodeficiency virus 1; gag
   7509..7742    +  misc_feature   RRE: The Rev response element (RRE) of HIV-1 allows for Rev-dependent mRNA export from the nucleus to the cytoplasm.
   8119..8219    +  CDS            Rev (fragment): human immunodeficiency virus 1 (HIV-1) Rev protein; rev; enhances nuclear export of unspliced and incompletely spliced viral mRNAs
   8269..5       +  promoter       U6 promoter (fragment) (across the origin): RNA polymerase III promoter for human U6 snRNA
   8443..130     +  enhancer       CMV enhancer (fragment) (across the origin): human cytomegalovirus immediate early enhancer; contains an 18-bp deletion relative to the standard CMV enhancer
