[The description below was written by a language model from this plasmid's Addgene catalogue record and pLannotate feature annotations shown in this document.]
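Description:
pLJM1-zeo-ORF66-2xStrep is an 8,447 bp lentiviral transfer vector built on the pLJM1 backbone for expressing ORF66 of Kaposi's sarcoma-associated herpesvirus (HHV-8) in mammalian cells. In bacteria it is maintained through a high-copy ColE1/pUC-type origin and selected with ampicillin via the β-lactamase gene. The backbone also carries an f1 origin, an SV40 origin and poly(A) signal, and remnants of a lac/T7/T3 cloning region.

The viral portion has a third-generation, self-inactivating layout. An RSV promoter fused to a truncated HIV-1 5' LTR drives production of the genomic RNA in packaging cells. This is followed by the Ψ packaging signal with a partial gag sequence, the Rev response element for Rev-dependent nuclear export, a cPPT/CTS element, and a ΔU3 3' LTR that disables LTR promoter activity after integration.

Between these elements, a CMV enhancer/promoter drives the 1,287 bp ORF66 coding sequence. According to the catalogue entry, ORF66 is fused at its C terminus to a backbone-encoded 2xStrep tag, although the feature table does not annotate the tag separately. The cPPT/CTS lies downstream of ORF66, ahead of a second cassette in which the human PGK promoter expresses the Sh ble gene, allowing Zeocin selection of transduced cells. A short U6 promoter fragment upstream of the CMV enhancer appears to be a leftover from the backbone's lineage.

The construct is suited to making stable cell lines that express Strep-tagged ORF66 for affinity purification or detection. The associated study examined conserved CxnC motifs in ORF66 that are required for KSHV late gene expression and for its interaction with ORF34.
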