Addgene plasmid #130957: pLJM1-zeo-ORF66-2xStrep
Purpose: Lentiviral vector for expression of KSHV ORF66 with a C-terminal 2xStrep tag
Depositing lab: Britt Glaunsinger. Depositing organization: University of California, Berkeley. Publication: Conserved CxnC motifs in Kaposi's sarcoma-associated herpesvirus ORF66 are required for viral late gene expression and are essential for its interaction with ORF34. Didychuk AL, Castaneda AF, Kushnir LO, Huang CJ, Glaunsinger BA. J Virol. 2019 Oct 2. pii: JVI.01299-19. doi: 10.1128/JVI.01299-19. PubMed 31578296.
Backbone
  Vector backbone: pLJM1
  Backbone size w/o insert (bp): 7160
  Total vector size (bp): 8447
  Vector type: Lentiviral
  Selectable markers: Zeocin
Growth in bacteria
  Bacterial resistance: Ampicillin, 100 μg/mL
  Growth temperature: 37°C
  Growth strain: NEB Stable
  Copy number: High Copy
Gene/Insert
  Gene/Insert name: ORF66
  Species: Kaposi's Sarcoma Associated Herpesvirus (HHV-8)
  Insert size (bp): 1287
  Entrez Gene: ORF66 (a.k.a. HHV8GK18_gp75)
  Promoter: CMV
  Tag / fusion protein: 2xStrep (C terminal on backbone)
  Cloning method: Ligation Independent Cloning
  Sequencing primers: 5′ CGCAAATGGGCGGTAGGCGTG; 3′ ggatctctgctgtccctgtaataaacc
Terms and licenses: Academic/Nonprofit Terms; Industry Terms: Not Available to Industry
How to cite: pLJM1-zeo-ORF66-2xStrep was a gift from Britt Glaunsinger (Addgene plasmid # 130957 ; http://n2t.net/addgene:130957 ; RRID:Addgene_130957)
